>Addgene plasmid #131460 | p2attB-FST344-HA-CPL | addgene full sequence | sequence record 268970 | Addgene NGS Result
GCGTTACATAACTTACGGTAAATGGCCCGCCTGGCTGACCGCCCAACGACCCCCGCCCATTGACGTCAAT
AATGACGTATGTTCCCATAGTAACGCCAATAGGGACTTTCCATTGACGTCAATGGGTGGAGTATTTACGG
TAAACTGCCCACTTGGCAGTACATCAAGTGTATCATATGCCAAGTACGCCCCCTATTGACGTCAATGACG
GTAAATGGCCCGCCTGGCATTATGCCCAGTACATGACCTTATGGGACTTTCCTACTTGGCAGTACATCTA
CGTATTAGTCATCGCTATTACCATGGTCGAGGTGAGCCCCACGTTCTGCTTCACTCTCCCCATCTCCCCC
CCCTCCCCACCCCCAATTTTGTATTTATTTATTTTTTAATTATTTTGTGCAGCGATGGGGGCGGGGGGGG
GGGGTGCGGCGGCAGCCAATCAGAGCGGCGCGCTCCGAAAGTTTCCTTTTATGGCGAGGCGGCGGCGGCG
GCGGCCCTATAAAAAGCGAAGCGCGCGGCGGGCGGGAGTCGCTGCGCGCTGCCTTCGCCCCGTGCCCCGC
TCCGCCGCCGCCTCGCGCCGCCCGCCCCGGCTCTGACTGACCGCGTTACTCCCACAGGTGAGCGGGCGGG
ACGGCCCTTCTCCTCCGGGCTGTAATTAGCGCTTGGTTTAATGACGGCTTGTTTCTTTTCTGTGGCTGCG
TGAAAGCCTTGAGGGGCTCCGGGAGGGCCCTTTGTGCGGGGGGAGCGGCTCGGGGGGTGCGTGCGTGTGT
GTGTGCGTGGGGAGCGCCGCGTGCGGCTCCGCGCTGCCCGGCGGCTGTGAGCGCTGCGGGCGCGGCGCGG
GGCTTTGTGCGCTCCGCAGTGTGCGCGAGGGGAGCGCGGCCGGGGGCGGTGCCCCGCGGTGCGGGGGGGG
CTGCGAGGGGAACAAAGGCTGCGTGCGGGGTGTGTGCGTGGGGGGGTGAGCAGGGGGTGGGCGCGTCGGT
CGGGCTGCAACCCCCCCTGCACCCCCCTCCCCGAGTTGCTGAGCACGGCCCGGCTTCGGGTGCGGGGCTC
CGTACGGGGCGTGGCGCGGGGCTCGCCGTGCCGGGCGGGGGGTGGCGGCAGGTGGGGGTGCCGGGCGGGG
CGGGGCCGCCTCGGGCCGGGGAGGGCTCGGGGGAGGGGCGCGGCGGCCCCCGGAGCGCCGGCGGCTGTCG
AGGCGCGGCGAGCCGCAGCCATTGCCTTTTATGGTAATCGTGCGAGAGGGCGCAGGGACTTCCTTTGTCC
CAAATCTGTGCGGAGCCGAAATCTGGGAGGCGCCGCCGCACCCCCTCTAGCGGGCGCGGGGCGAAGCGGT
GCGGCGCCGGCAGGAAGGAAATGGGCGGGGAGGGCCTTCGTGCGTCGCCGCGCCGCCGTCCCCTTCTCCC
TCTCCAGCCTCGGGGCTGTCCGCGGGGGGACGGCTGCCTTCGGGGGGGACGGGGCAGGGCGGGGTTCGGC
TTCTGGCGTGTGACCGGCGGCTCTAGAGCCTCTGCTAACCATGTTCATGCCTTCTTCTTTTTCCTACAGC
TCCTGGGCAACGTGCTGGTTATTGTGCTGTCTCATCATTTTGGCAAAGAATTCGGTACCATGGTCCGCGC
GAGGCACCAGCCGGGTGGGCTTTGCCTCCTGCTGCTGCTGCTCTGCCAGTTCATGGAGGACCGCAGTGCC
CAGGCTGGGAACTGCTGGCTCCGTCAAGCGAAGAACGGCCGCTGCCAGGTCCTGTACAAGACCGAACTGA
GCAAGGAGGAGTGCTGCAGCACCGGCCGGCTGAGCACCTCGTGGACCGAGGAGGACGTGAATGACAACAC
ACTCTTCAAGTGGATGATTTTCAACGGGGGCGCCCCCAACTGCATCCCCTGTAAAGAAACGTGTGAGAAC
GTGGACTGTGGACCTGGGAAAAAATGCCGAATGAACAAGAAGAACAAACCCCGCTGCGTCTGCGCCCCGG
ATTGTTCCAACATCACCTGGAAGGGTCCAGTCTGCGGGCTGGATGGGAAAACCTACCGCAATGAATGTGC
ACTCCTAAAGGCAAGATGTAAAGAGCAGCCAGAACTGGAAGTCCAGTACCAAGGCAGATGTAAAAAGACT
TGTCGGGATGTTTTCTGTCCAGGCAGCTCCACATGTGTGGTGGACCAGACCAATAATGCCTACTGTGTGA
CCTGTAATCGGATTTGCCCAGAGCCTGCTTCCTCTGAGCAATATCTCTGTGGGAATGATGGAGTCACCTA
CTCCAGTGCCTGCCACCTGAGAAAGGCTACCTGCCTGCTGGGCAGATCTATTGGATTAGCCTATGAGGGA
AAGTGTATCAAAGCAAAGTCCTGTGAAGATATCCAGTGCACTGGTGGGAAAAAATGTTTATGGGATTTCA
AGGTTGGGAGAGGCCGGTGTTCCCTCTGTGATGAGCTGTGCCCTGACAGTAAGTCGGATGAGCCTGTCTG
TGCCAGTGACAATGCCACTTATGCCAGCGAGTGTGCCATGAAGGAAGCTGCCTGCTCCTCAGGTGTGCTA
CTGGAAGTAAAGCACTCCGGATCTTGCAACTCCATTTCGGAAGACACCGAGGAAGAGGAGGAAGATGAAG
ACCAGGACTACAGCTTTCCTATATCTTCTATTCTAGAGTGGTACCCATACGACGTCCCAGACTACGCTAC
GCGTGCCACGAACTTCTCTCTGTTAAAGCAAGCAGGAGACGTGGAAGAAAACCCCGGTCCTATGGTGAGC
AAGGGCGAGGAGGATAACATGGCCATCATCAAGGAGTTCATGCGCTTCAAGGTGCACATGGAGGGCTCCG
TGAACGGCCACGAGTTCGAGATCGAGGGCGAGGGCGAGGGCCGCCCCTACGAGGGCACCCAGACCGCCAA
GCTGAAGGTGACCAAGGGTGGCCCCCTGCCCTTCGCCTGGGACATCCTGTCCCCTCAGTTCATGTACGGC
TCCAAGGCCTACGTGAAGCACCCCGCCGACATCCCCGACTACTTGAAGCTGTCCTTCCCCGAGGGCTTCA
AGTGGGAGCGCGTGATGAACTTCGAGGACGGCGGCGTGGTGACCGTGACCCAGGACTCCTCCCTGCAGGA
CGGCGAGTTCATCTACAAGGTGAAGCTGCGCGGCACCAACTTCCCCTCCGACGGCCCCGTAATGCAGAAG
AAGACCATGGGCTGGGAGGCCTCCTCCGAGCGGATGTACCCCGAGGACGGCGCCCTGAAGGGCGAGATCA
AGCAGAGGCTGAAGCTGAAGGACGGCGGCCACTACGACGCTGAGGTCAAGACCACCTACAAGGCCAAGAA
GCCCGTGCAGCTGCCCGGCGCCTACAACGTCAACATCAAGTTGGACATCACCTCCCACAACGAGGACTAC
ACCATCGTGGAACAGTACGAACGCGCCGAGGGCCGCCACTCCACCGGCGGCATGGACGAGCTGTACAAGA
CCGGTGAGGGCAGAGGAAGTCTTCTAACATGCGGTGACGTGGAGGAGAATCCCGGCCCTTCCGGTATGAC
CGAGTACAAGCCCACGGTGCGCCTCGCCACCCGCGACGACGTCCCCAGGGCCGTACGCACCCTCGCCGCC
GCGTTCGCCGACTACCCCGCCACGCGCCACACCGTCGATCCGGACCGCCACATCGAGCGGGTCACCGAGC
TGCAAGAACTCTTCCTCACGCGCGTCGGGCTCGACATCGGCAAGGTGTGGGTCGCGGACGACGGCGCCGC
GGTGGCGGTCTGGACCACGCCGGAGAGCGTCGAAGCGGGGGCGGTGTTCGCCGAGATCGGCCCGCGCATG
GCCGAGTTGAGCGGTTCCCGGCTGGCCGCGCAGCAACAGATGGAAGGCCTCCTGGCGCCGCACCGGCCCA
AGGAGCCCGCGTGGTTCCTGGCCACCGTCGGCGTCTCGCCCGACCACCAGGGCAAGGGTCTGGGCAGCGC
CGTCGTGCTCCCCGGAGTGGAGGCGGCCGAGCGCGCCGGGGTGCCCGCCTTCCTGGAGACCTCCGCGCCC
CGCAACCTCCCCTTCTACGAGCGGCTCGGCTTCACCGTCACCGCCGACGTCGAGGTGCCCGAAGGACCGC
GCACCTGGTGCATGACCCGCAAGCCCGGTGCCACCGGTGGATCCGGTGCCACGAACTTCTCTCTGTTAAA
GCAAGCAGGAGACGTGGAAGAAAACCCCGGTCCTATGGAAGACGCCAAAAACATAAAGAAAGGCCCGGCG
CCATTCTATCCGCTGGAAGATGGAACCGCTGGAGAGCAACTGCATAAGGCTATGAAGAGATACGCCCTGG
TTCCTGGAACAATTGCTTTTACAGATGCACATATCGAGGTGGACATCACTTACGCTGAGTACTTCGAAAT
GTCCGTTCGGTTGGCAGAAGCTATGAAACGATATGGGCTGAATACAAATCACAGAATCGTCGTATGCAGT
GAAAACTCTCTTCAATTCTTTATGCCGGTGTTGGGCGCGTTATTTATCGGAGTTGCAGTTGCGCCCGCGA
ACGACATTTATAATGAACGTGAATTGCTCAACAGTATGGGCATTTCGCAGCCTACCGTGGTGTTCGTTTC
CAAAAAGGGGTTGCAAAAAATTTTGAACGTGCAAAAAAAGCTCCCAATCATCCAAAAAATTATTATCATG
GATTCTAAAACGGATTACCAGGGATTTCAGTCGATGTACACGTTCGTCACATCTCATCTACCTCCCGGTT
TTAATGAATACGATTTTGTGCCAGAGTCCTTCGATAGGGACAAGACAATTGCACTGATCATGAACTCCTC
TGGATCTACTGGTCTGCCTAAAGGTGTCGCTCTGCCTCATAGAACTGCCTGCGTGAGATTCTCGCATGCC
AGAGATCCTATTTTTGGCAATCAAATCATTCCGGATACTGCGATTTTAAGTGTTGTTCCATTCCATCACG
GTTTTGGAATGTTTACTACACTCGGATATTTGATATGTGGATTTCGAGTCGTCTTAATGTATAGATTTGA
AGAAGAGCTGTTTCTGAGGAGCCTTCAGGATTACAAGATTCAAAGTGCGCTGCTGGTGCCAACCCTATTC
TCCTTCTTCGCCAAAAGCACTCTGATTGACAAATACGATTTATCTAATTTACACGAAATTGCTTCTGGTG
GCGCTCCCCTCTCTAAGGAAGTCGGGGAAGCGGTTGCCAAGAGGTTCCATCTGCCAGGTATCAGGCAAGG
ATATGGGCTCACTGAGACTACATCAGCTATTCTGATTACACCCGAGGGGGATGATAAACCGGGCGCGGTC
GGTAAAGTTGTTCCATTTTTTGAAGCGAAGGTTGTGGATCTGGATACCGGGAAAACGCTGGGCGTTAATC
AAAGAGGCGAACTGTGTGTGAGAGGTCCTATGATTATGTCCGGTTATGTAAACAATCCGGAAGCGACCAA
CGCCTTGATTGACAAGGATGGATGGCTACATTCTGGAGACATAGCTTACTGGGACGAAGACGAACACTTC
TTCATCGTTGACCGCCTGAAGTCTCTGATTAAGTACAAAGGCTATCAGGTGGCTCCCGCTGAATTGGAAT
CCATCTTGCTCCAACACCCCAACATCTTCGACGCAGGTGTCGCAGGTCTTCCCGACGATGACGCCGGTGA
ACTTCCCGCCGCCGTTGTTGTTTTGGAGCACGGAAAGACGATGACGGAAAAAGAGATCGTGGATTACGTC
GCCAGTCAAGTAACAACCGCGAAAAAGTTGCGCGGAGGAGTTGTGTTTGTGGACGAAGTACCGAAAGGTC
TTACCGGAAAACTCGACGCAAGAAAAATCAGAGAGATCCTCATAAAGGCCAAGAAGGGCGGAAAGATCGC
CGTGTAAGCGGCCGCGTGCAGGCTGCCTATCAGAAGGTGGTGGCTGGTGTGGCCAATGCCCTGGCTCACA
AATACCACTGAGATCTTTTTCCCTCTGCCAAAAATTATGGGGACATCATGAAGCCCCTTGAGCATCTGAC
TTCTGGCTAATAAAGGAAATTTATTTTCATTGCAATAGTGTGTTGGAATTTTTTGTGTCTCTCACTCGGA
AGGACATATGGGAGGGCAAATCATTTAAAACATCAGAATGAGTATTTGGTTTAGAGTTTGGCAACATATG
CCCATATGCTGGCTGCCATGAACAAAGGTTGGCTATAAAGAGGTCATCAGTATATGAAACAGCCCCCTGC
TGTCCATTCCTTATTCCATAGAAAAGCCTTGACTTGAGGTTAGATTTTTTTTATATTTTGTTTTGTGTTA
TTTTTTTCTTTAACATCCCTAAAATTTTCCTTACATGTTTTACTAGCCAGATTTTTCCTCCTCTCCTGAC
TACTCCCAGTCATAGCTGTCCCTCTTCTCTCTAGAGGATCCTAGGGGGAGGCTAACTGAAACACGGAAGG
AGACAATACCGGAAGGAACCCGCGCTATGACGGCAATAAAAAGACAGAATAAAACGCACGGTGTTGGGTC
GTTTGTTCATAAACGCGGGGTTCGGTCCCAGGGCTGGCACTCTGTCGATACCCCACCGAGACCCCATTGG
GGCCAATACGCCCGCGTTTCTTCCTTTTCCCCACCCCACCCCCCAAGTTCGGGTGAAGGCCCAGGGCTCG
CAGCCAACGTCGGGGCGGCAGGCCCTGCCATAGCCTCGTCGGCCGGCTTGTCGACGACGGCGGTCTCCGT
CGTCAGGATCATCCGGGCCACACGCCTAGCCCTCGACTGTGCCTTCTAGTTGCCAGCCATCTGTTGTTTG
CCCCTCCCCCGTGCCTTCCTTGACCCTGGAAGGTGCCACTCCCACTGTCCTTTCCTAATAAAATGAGGAA
ATTGCATCGCATTGTCTGAGTAGGTGTCATTCTATTCTGGGGGGTGGGGTGGGGCAGGACAGCAAGGGGG
AGGATTGGGAAGACAATAGCAGGCATGCTGGGGATGCGGTGGGCTCTATGGGAATTCAAACTAGAGGGAC
AGCCCCCCCCCAAAGCCCCCAGGGATGTAATTACGTCCCTCCCCCGCTAGGGGGCAGCAGCGAGCCGCCC
GGGGCTCCGCTCCGGTCCGGCGCTCCCCCCGCATCCCCGAGCCGGCAGCGTGCGGGGACAGCCCGGGCAC
GGGGAAGGTGGCACAGGATCGCTTTCCTCTGAACGCTTCTCGCTGCTCTTTGAGCCTGCAGACACCTGGG
GGGATACGGGGAAAAAGCTTTAGGCTGAAAGAGAGATTTAGAATGACAGAATCATAGAACGGCCTGGGTT
GCAAAGGAGCACAGTGCTCATCCAGATCCAACCCCCTGCTATGTGCAGGGTCATCAACCAGCAGCCCAGG
CTGCCCAGAGCCACATCCAGCCTGGCCTTGAATGCCTGCAGGGATGGGGCATCCACAGCCTCCTTGGGCA
ACCTGTTCAGTGCGTCACCACCCTCTGGGGGAAAAACTGCCTCCTCATATCCAACCCAAACCTCCCCTGT
CTCAGTGTAAAGCCATTCCCCCTTGTCCTATCAAGGGGGAGTTTGCTGTGACATTGTTGGTCTGGGGTGA
CACATGTTTGCCAATTCAGTGCATCACGGAGAGGCAGATCTTGGGGATAAGGAAGTGCAGGACAGCATGG
ACGTGGGACATGCAGGTGTTGAGGGCTCTGGGACACTCTCCAAGTCACAGCGTTCAGAACAGCCTTAAAG
ATAAGAAGATAGGATAGAAGGACAAAGAGCAAGTTAAAACCCAGCATGGAGAGGAGCACAAAAAGGCCAC
AGACACTGCTGGTCCCTGTGTCTGAGCCTGCATGTTTGATGGTGTCTGGATGCAAGCAGAAGGGGTGGAA
GAGCTTGCCTGGAGAGATACAGCTGGGTCAGTAGGACTGGGACAGGCAGCTGGAGAATTGCCATGTAGAT
GTTCATACAATCGTCAAATCATGAAGGCTGGAAAAGCCCTCCAAGATCCCCAAGACCAACCCCAACCCAC
CCACCGTGCCCACTGGCCATGTCCCTCAGTGCCACATCCCCACAGTTCTTCATCACCTCCAGGGACGGTG
ACCCCCCCACCTCCGTGGGCAGCTGTGCCACTGCAGCACCGCTCTTTGGAGAAGGTAAATCTTGCTAAAT
CCAGCCCGACCCTCCCCTGGCACAACGTAAGGCCATTATCTCTCATCCAACTCCAGGACGGAGTCAGTGA
GGATGGGGCTCTAGTTTGCGCGCCTCTTCTACTGGGCGGTTTTATGGACAGCAAGCGAACCGGAATTGCC
AGCTGGGGCGCCCTCTGGTAAGGTTGGGAAGCCCTGCAAAGTAAACTGGATGGCTTTCTTGCCGCCAAGG
ATCTGATGGCGCAGGGGATCAAGCTCTGATCAAGAGACAGGATGAGGATCGTTTCGCATGATTGAACAAG
ATGGATTGCACGCAGGTTCTCCGGCCGCTTGGGTGGAGAGGCTATTCGGCTATGACTGGGCACAACAGAC
AATCGGCTGCTCTGATGCCGCCGTGTTCCGGCTGTCAGCGCAGGGGCGCCCGGTTCTTTTTGTCAAGACC
GACCTGTCCGGTGCCCTGAATGAACTGCAAGACGAGGCAGCGCGGCTATCGTGGCTGGCCACGACGGGCG
TTCCTTGCGCAGCTGTGCTCGACGTTGTCACTGAAGCGGGAAGGGACTGGCTGCTATTGGGCGAAGTGCC
GGGGCAGGATCTCCTGTCATCTCACCTTGCTCCTGCCGAGAAAGTATCCATCATGGCTGATGCAATGCGG
CGGCTGCATACGCTTGATCCGGCTACCTGCCCATTCGACCACCAAGCGAAACATCGCATCGAGCGAGCAC
GTACTCGGATGGAAGCCGGTCTTGTCGATCAGGATGATCTGGACGAAGAGCATCAGGGGCTCGCGCCAGC
CGAACTGTTCGCCAGGCTCAAGGCGAGCATGCCCGACGGCGAGGATCTCGTCGTGACCCATGGCGATGCC
TGCTTGCCGAATATCATGGTGGAAAATGGCCGCTTTTCTGGATTCATCGACTGTGGCCGGCTGGGGGTGG
CGGACCGCTATCAGGACATAGCGTTGGCTACCCGTGATATTGCTGAAGAGCTTGGCGGCGAATGGGCTGA
CCGCTTCCTCGTGCTTTACGGTATCGCCGCTCCCGATTCGCAGCGCATCGCCTTCTATCGCCTTCTTGAC
GAGTTCTTCTGAATTATTAACGCTTACAATTTCCTGATGCGGTATTTTCTCCTTACGCATCTGTGCGGTA
TTTCACACCGCATCAGGTGGCACTTTTCGGGGAAATGTGCGCGGAACCCCTATTTGTTTATTTTTCTAAA
TACATTCAAATATGTATCCGCTCATGAGACAATAACCCTGATAAATGCTTCAATAATAGCACGTGCTAAA
ACTTCATTTTTAATTTAAAAGGATCTAGGTGAAGATCCTTTTTGATAATCTCATGACCAAAATCCCTTAA
CGTGAGTTTTCGTTCCACTGAGCGTCAGACCCCGTAGAAAAGATCAAAGGATCTTCTTGAGATCCTTTTT
TTCTGCGCGTAATCTGCTGCTTGCAAACAAAAAAACCACCGCTACCAGCGGTGGTTTGTTTGCCGGATCA
AGAGCTACCAACTCTTTTTCCGAAGGTAACTGGCTTCAGCAGAGCGCAGATACCAAATACTGTTCTTCTA
GTGTAGCCGTAGTTAGGCCACCACTTCAAGAACTCTGTAGCACCGCCTACATACCTCGCTCTGCTAATCC
TGTTACCAGTGGCTGCTGCCAGTGGCGATAAGTCGTGTCTTACCGGGTTGGACTCAAGACGATAGTTACC
GGATAAGGCGCAGCGGTCGGGCTGAACGGGGGGTTCGTGCACACAGCCCAGCTTGGAGCGAACGACCTAC
ACCGAACTGAGATACCTACAGCGTGAGCTATGAGAAAGCGCCACGCTTCCCGAAGGGAGAAAGGCGGACA
GGTATCCGGTAAGCGGCAGGGTCGGAACAGGAGAGCGCACGAGGGAGCTTCCAGGGGGAAACGCCTGGTA
TCTTTATAGTCCTGTCGGGTTTCGCCACCTCTGACTTGAGCGTCGATTTTTGTGATGCTCGTCAGGGGGG
CGGAGCCTATGGAAAAACGCCAGCAACGCGGCCTTTTTACGGTTCCTGGCCTTTTGCTGGCCTTTTGCTC
ACATGTTCATAACTTCGTATAATGTATGCTATACGAAGTTATCTTAAGGTCGACGATGTAGGTCACGGTC
TCGAAGCCGCGGTGCGGGTGCCAGGGCGTGCCCTTGGGCTCCCCGGGCGCGTACTCCACCTCACCCATCT
GGTCCATCATGATGAACGGGTCGAGGTGGCGGTAGTTGATCCCGGCGAACGCGCGGCGCACCGGGAAGCC
CTCGCCCTCGAAACCGCTGGGCGCGGTGGTCACGGTGAGCACGGGACGTGCGACGGCGTCGGCGGGTGCG
GATACGCGGGGCAGCGTCAGCGGGTTCTCGACGGTCACGGCGGGCATGTCGACCTCGAGATTAATAGTAA
TCAATTACGGGGTCATTAGTTCATAGCCCATATATGGAGTTCC
Features (pLannotate 1.2.2; 25 found; start..end, strand, type, name):
      2..305     +  enhancer       CMV enhancer: human cytomegalovirus immediate early enhancer
    307..424     +  promoter       chicken β-actin promoter (fragment): contains a 21-bp deletion relative to the standard chicken β-actin promoter
    423..524     +  promoter       chicken β-actin promoter (fragment): contains a 21-bp deletion relative to the standard chicken β-actin promoter
    525..1539    +  intron         chimeric intron: chimera between introns from chicken β-actin and rabbit β-globin
   1600..2631    +  CDS            FST: FST_HUMAN - Experimental evidence at protein level: Swiss-Prot protein existence level 1. Binds directly to activin and functions as an activin antagonist. Specific inhibitor of the biosynthesis and secretion of pituitary follicle stimulating hormone (FSH). From Homo sapiens (Human).
   2665..2721    +  CDS            P2A: 2A peptide from porcine teschovirus-1 polyprotein Eukaryotic ribosomes fail to insert a peptide bond between the Gly and Pro residues, yielding separate polypeptides.
   2722..3429    +  CDS            mCherry: mCherry is a basic (constitutively fluorescent) red fluorescent protein published in 2004, derived from Discosoma sp.. It is reported to be a very rapidly-maturing monomer with low acid sensitivity.
   3496..4092    +  CDS            PuroR (fragment): puromycin N-acetyltransferase; pac from Streptomyces; confers resistance to puromycin
   4108..4164    +  CDS            P2A: 2A peptide from porcine teschovirus-1 polyprotein Eukaryotic ribosomes fail to insert a peptide bond between the Gly and Pro residues, yielding separate polypeptides.
   4165..5817    +  CDS            luciferase: firefly luciferase; luc+; enhanced luc+ version of the luciferase gene
   5823..5888    +  CDS            HBB (fragment): HBB_PONPY - Experimental evidence at transcript level: Swiss-Prot protein existence level 2. Involved in oxygen transport from the lung to the various peripheral tissues. From Pongo pygmaeus (Bornean orangutan).
   5959..6014    +  polyA_signal   β-globin poly(A) signal: rabbit β-globin polyadenylation signal (Gil and Proudfoot, 1987)
   6401..6448    +  polyA_signal   HSV TK poly(A) signal: herpes simplex virus thymidine kinase polyadenylation signal (Cole and Stacy, 1985)
   6539..6555    -  polyA_signal   bGH poly(A) signal (fragment): bovine growth hormone polyadenylation signal
   6615..6680    -  CDS            groL2 (fragment): CH602_MYCS2 - Also known as groEL2 From Mycolicibacterium smegmatis (strain ATCC 700084 / mc(2)155) (Mycobacterium smegmatis).
   6687..6911    +  polyA_signal   bGH poly(A) signal: bovine growth hormone polyadenylation signal
   7461..7589    -  CDS            OR51A4 (fragment): O51A4_HUMAN - Experimental evidence at transcript level: Swiss-Prot protein existence level 2. Odorant receptor. From Homo sapiens (Human).
   8152..8286    +  CDS            tnpA (fragment): TN5P_ECOLX - Also known as tnp. Experimental evidence at protein level: Swiss-Prot protein existence level 1. Mediates transposition of transposon Tn5 by a 'cut and paste' mechanism. First, the monomeric transposase binds the 19 bp inverted DNA repeats flanking the transposon. Then, dimerization of the DNA- bound transposase creates a synaptic DNA complex. After nicking of the first DNA strand, excision of the transposon proceeds through a series of intermediates. The transposase then mediates the insertion of the transposon at a new site by strand transfer. The activity of the wild- type tran
   8318..9112    +  CDS            NeoR/KanR: aminoglycoside phosphotransferase from Tn5; aph(3')-II (or nptII); confers resistance to neomycin, kanamycin, and G418 (Geneticin®)
   9133..9183    -  misc_feature   bom (fragment): basis of mobility region from pBR322
   9210..9298    +  promoter       AmpR promoter (fragment): bla
   9437..10025   +  rep_origin     ori: high-copy-number ColE1/pMB1/pBR322/pUC origin of replication
  10089..10122   -  protein_bind   loxP: Cre-mediated recombination occurs in the 8-bp core sequence (GCATACAT). Cre recombinase
  10150..10219   +  protein_bind   attB: attB site for the φC31 integrase (Groth et al., 2000) phage φC31 integrase
  10420..10473   +  enhancer       CMV enhancer (fragment): human cytomegalovirus immediate early enhancer
