[The description below was written by a language model from this plasmid's Addgene catalogue record and pLannotate feature annotations shown in this document.]
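Description:
p2attB-FST344-HA-CPL is a roughly 10.5 kb mammalian expression plasmid on the pKLD backbone that encodes human follistatin (FST, the 344-residue form implied by the name, 1,032 bp insert). It was built for plasmid-mediated gene therapy work in mouse models of limb girdle muscular dystrophy. It replicates in E. coli from a high-copy ColE1/pUC-type origin and is selected with kanamycin through the Tn5 NeoR/KanR gene. The catalogue also lists this gene as the G418 marker for mammalian cells.

Expression is driven by a CAG-type promoter, made up of the CMV immediate-early enhancer, the chicken β-actin promoter and a chimeric β-actin/β-globin intron. Downstream is one long multicistronic cassette. The FST coding sequence comes first; the catalogue records a C-terminal HA tag, which the feature table does not annotate separately. It is followed by a P2A peptide, mCherry, a puromycin N-acetyltransferase sequence, a second P2A and firefly luciferase (luc+), and the cassette ends at a rabbit β-globin polyadenylation signal. The 2A elements cause ribosomal skipping, so one transcript should yield follistatin together with a red fluorescent reporter, puromycin resistance and a bioluminescent reporter suited to tracking expression. The link between mCherry and PuroR is not annotated.

The table also shows a φC31 integrase attB site and a loxP site near the origin. Only one attB is annotated, although the name suggests two. An attB site lets φC31 integrase insert the plasmid into pseudo-attP sites in mammalian genomes for sustained expression. Additional HSV TK and bGH polyadenylation signals are present, and several short fragment hits (groL2, OR51A4, HBB, tnpA) are probably incidental annotation matches.
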