Addgene plasmid #131460: p2attB-FST344-HA-CPL
Purpose: Encodes human Follistatin protein
Depositing lab: Michele Calos. Depositing organization: Stanford University. Publication: Plasmid-Mediated Gene Therapy in Mouse Models of Limb Girdle Muscular Dystrophy. Guha TK, Pichavant C, Calos MP. Mol Ther Methods Clin Dev. 2019 Oct 14;15:294-304. doi: 10.1016/j.omtm.2019.10.002. eCollection 2019 Dec 13. PubMed 31890729.
Backbone
  Vector backbone: pKLD
  Total vector size (bp): 10518
  Vector type: Mammalian Expression, Bacterial Expression
  Selectable markers: Neomycin (select with G418)
Growth in bacteria
  Bacterial resistance: Kanamycin, 50 μg/mL
  Growth temperature: 37°C
  Growth strain: DH5alpha
  Copy number: Unknown
Gene/Insert
  Gene/Insert name: Follistatin
  Species: H. sapiens (human)
  Insert size (bp): 1032
  Entrez Gene: FST (a.k.a. FS)
  Tag / fusion protein: HA (C terminal on backbone)
Terms and licenses: Academic/Nonprofit Terms; Industry Terms: Not Available to Industry
How to cite: p2attB-FST344-HA-CPL was a gift from Michele Calos (Addgene plasmid # 131460 ; http://n2t.net/addgene:131460 ; RRID:Addgene_131460)
